Addgene plasmid #182048: pCAG-FLAG-IRES-blasticidin-Sox2 T258A
Purpose: expression of Sox2 mutants
Depositing lab: Hyonchol Jang. Depositing organization: National Cancer Center (KR). Publication: O-GlcNAcylation of Sox2 at threonine 258 regulates the self-renewal and early cell fate of embryonic stem cells. Kim DK, Lee JS, Lee EY, Jang H, Han S, Kim HY, Hwang IY, Choi JW, Shin HM, You HJ, Youn HD, Jang H. Exp Mol Med. 2021 Nov;53(11):1759-1768. doi: 10.1038/s12276-021-00707-7. Epub 2021 Nov 24. PubMed 34819616.
Backbone
  Vector backbone: pCAG-FLAG-IRES-blasticidin
  Vector type: Mammalian Expression
Growth in bacteria
  Bacterial resistance: Ampicillin, 100 μg/mL
  Growth temperature: 37°C
  Growth strain: DH5alpha
  Copy number: High Copy
Gene/Insert
  Gene/Insert name: Sox2
  Species: M. musculus (mouse)
  Mutation: T258A
  Entrez Gene: Sox2 (a.k.a. Sox-2, lcc, ysb)
  Promoter: CAG
  Tag / fusion protein: FLAG (N terminal on insert)
  Cloning method: Restriction Enzyme; 5′ cloning site unknown (unknown if destroyed); 3′ cloning site unknown (unknown if destroyed)
  Sequencing primers: 5′ n/a
Terms and licenses: Academic/Nonprofit Terms; Industry Terms: Not Available to Industry
How to cite: pCAG-FLAG-IRES-blasticidin-Sox2 T258A was a gift from Hyonchol Jang (Addgene plasmid # 182048 ; http://n2t.net/addgene:182048 ; RRID:Addgene_182048)
