[The description below was written by a language model from this plasmid's Addgene catalogue record and pLannotate feature annotations shown in this document.]
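Description:
pCAG-FLAG-IRES-blasticidin-Sox2 T258A is a 7.2 kb mammalian expression plasmid that produces an N-terminally FLAG-tagged mouse Sox2 carrying a threonine-to-alanine substitution at residue 258. It is maintained in E. coli through a high-copy ColE1/pUC-type origin and selected with ampicillin via the β-lactamase gene. The backbone also carries an SV40 origin of replication, which allows episomal amplification in cells expressing large T antigen, along with short remnants of lac regulatory sequences, lacI and the SV40 promoter that appear to be cloning leftovers rather than functional parts.

Expression is driven by the CAG promoter, seen in the annotation as the CMV immediate-early enhancer followed by the chimeric chicken β-actin/rabbit β-globin intron, an arrangement that gives strong, sustained transcription in many mammalian cell types, including embryonic stem cells. A FLAG epitope (annotated as a partial match to 3xFLAG) sits immediately upstream of the Sox2 coding sequence, allowing detection and immunoprecipitation of the exogenous protein. Downstream, an EMCV IRES links translation of blasticidin S deaminase to the same transcript, so blasticidin-resistant cells are those that transcribe the Sox2 cassette. A single loxP site follows the resistance gene, and the bicistronic unit ends with the bovine growth hormone polyadenylation signal.

The stated purpose is expression of Sox2 mutants. The associated publication concerns O-GlcNAcylation of Sox2 at threonine 258 in embryonic stem cell self-renewal and early cell fate, so the alanine substitution serves as a version of Sox2 that cannot be modified at this site, for comparison with the wild-type protein.
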