Features (pLannotate 1.2.2; 22 found; start..end, strand, type, name):
    576..710     +  polyA_signal   SV40 poly(A) signal: SV40 polyadenylation signal
    724..1103    +  enhancer       CMV enhancer: human cytomegalovirus immediate early enhancer
   1383..2399    +  intron         chimeric intron: chimera between introns from chicken β-actin and rabbit β-globin
   2463..2491    +  CDS            3xFLAG (fragment): three tandem FLAG® epitope tags
   2496..3452    +  CDS            Sox2: SOX2_MOUSE - Also known as Sox-2. Experimental evidence at protein level: Swiss-Prot protein existence level 1. Transcription factor that forms a trimeric complex with POU5F1 (OCT3/4) on DNA and controls the expression of a number of genes involved in embryonic development such as YES1, FGF4, UTF1 and ZFP206 (PubMed:15863505, PubMed:17097055, PubMed:19740739). Binds to the proximal enhancer region of NANOG (PubMed:15863505). Critical for early embryogenesis and for embryonic stem cell pluripotency (By similarity). Downstream SRRT target that mediates the promotion of neural stem cell self-rene
   3590..4052    +  misc_feature   IRES: internal ribosome entry site (IRES) of the encephalomyocarditis virus (EMCV)
   4054..4452    +  CDS            BSD: blasticidin S deaminase; Aspergillus terreus BSD; confers resistance to blasticidin
   4472..4505    +  protein_bind   loxP: Cre-mediated recombination occurs in the 8-bp core sequence (GCATACAT). Cre recombinase
   4538..4560    +  misc_feature   MCS (fragment): pBluescript multiple cloning site
   4588..4812    +  polyA_signal   bGH poly(A) signal: bovine growth hormone polyadenylation signal
   4816..4832    +  promoter       SV40 promoter (fragment): SV40 enhancer and early promoter
   4883..4899    -  protein_bind   lac operator: The lac repressor binds to the lac operator to inhibit transcription in E. coli. This inhibition can be relieved by adding lactose or isopropyl-β-D-thiogalactopyranoside (IPTG). lac repressor encoded by lacI
   4907..4937    -  promoter       lac promoter: promoter for the E. coli lac operon
   4952..4973    -  protein_bind   CAP binding site: CAP binding activates transcription in the presence of cAMP. E. coli catabolite activator protein
   4986..5025    -  CDS            lacI (fragment): lac repressor; lacI; The lac repressor binds to the lac operator to inhibit transcription in E. coli. This inhibition can be relieved by adding lactose or isopropyl-β-D-thiogalactopyranoside (IPTG).
   5032..5054    +  promoter       SV40 promoter (fragment): SV40 enhancer and early promoter
   5078..5213    +  rep_origin     SV40 ori: SV40 origin of replication
   5233..5367    +  polyA_signal   SV40 poly(A) signal: SV40 polyadenylation signal
   5369..5423    -  CDS            lacI (fragment): lac repressor; lacI; The lac repressor binds to the lac operator to inhibit transcription in E. coli. This inhibition can be relieved by adding lactose or isopropyl-β-D-thiogalactopyranoside (IPTG).
   5606..6194    -  rep_origin     ori: high-copy-number ColE1/pMB1/pBR322/pUC origin of replication
   6365..7225    -  CDS            AmpR: β-lactamase; bla; confers resistance to ampicillin, carbenicillin, and related antibiotics
   7226..7242    -  promoter       AmpR promoter (fragment): bla
>Addgene plasmid #182048 | pCAG-FLAG-IRES-blasticidin-Sox2 T258A | addgene full sequence | sequence record 359405 | Addgene NGS Result
GACCGCTTTGGAAAAACAAAGACTGTATTTCCTGGAAATTAATGTTTATTCAATAAACTGTGTATTCAGC
TATATTCACATAGTGGTGAGGCTGAAATGAGGCGGGAAGAGGCGGTTGGGGCTTAATTATATCAATTTGG
GTGGCCCCACAGCGCCTCCAAGGCGCCAGTCCTGTTTTGACAAGTTGCCTCTGGAAGCCTCTCTTCTTTT
TCTCCAGAGTAAGCGGAGGCCAGGGGCCCCCGGCCTCTGCTTAATACTAAAAAAAACAGCTGTTGTCATA
GTAATGATTGGGTGGAAACATTCCAGGCCTGGGTGGAGAGGCTTTTTGCTTCCTCTTGCAAAACCACACT
GACATTCCAGGCCTGGGTGGAGAGGCTTTTTGCTTCCTCTTGCAAAACCACACTGCCCTCTGGAGGGCAG
TTGCCTAGCAACTAATTAAAAGAGGATGTCGCACGGCCAGCTGCGGTCAGTTAGTCACTTCCTGCTTAAC
TGACTTGACATTTTCTATTTTAAGAGTCGGGAGGAAAATTACTGTGTTGGAGGCCCTCCGCCATCTTCTG
AAGCTGAATCGAATTAACTTGTTTATTGCAGCTTATAATGGTTACAAATAAAGCAATAGCATCACAAATT
TCACAAATAAAGCATTTTTTTCACTGCATTCTAGTTGTGGTTTGTCCAAACTCATCAATGTATCTTATCA
TGTCTGGATCTGATATCATCGTCGACATTGATTATTGACTAGTTATTAATAGTAATCAATTACGGGGTCA
TTAGTTCATAGCCCATATATGGAGTTCCGCGTTACATAACTTACGGTAAATGGCCCGCCTGGCTGACCGC
CCAACGACCCCCGCCCATTGACGTCAATAATGACGTATGTTCCCATAGTAACGCCAATAGGGACTTTCCA
TTGACGTCAATGGGTGGAGTATTTACGGTAAACTGCCCACTTGGCAGTACATCAAGTGTATCATATGCCA
AGTACGCCCCCTATTGACGTCAATGACGGTAAATGGCCCGCCTGGCATTATGCCCAGTACATGACCTTAT
GGGACTTTCCTACTTGGCAGTACATCTACGTATTAGTCATCGCTATTACCATGGTCGAGGTGAGCCCCAC
GTTCTGCTTCACTCTCCCCATCTCCCCCCCCTCCCCACCCCCAATTTTGTATTTATTTATTTTTTAATTA
TTTTGTGCAGCGATGGGGGCGGGGGGGGGGGGGGGGCGCGCGCCRGGGGGGGGGGGGGGGGGSGRGGGGS
GGGGSGGGGSGRGGSGGRGRGGKGCGGCGGCAGCCAATCAGAGCGGCGCGCTCCGAAAGTTTCCTTTTAT
GGCGAGGCGGCGGCGGCGGCGGCCCTATAAAAAGCGAAGCGCGCGGCGGGCGGGAGTCGCTGCGCGCTGC
CTTCGCCCCGTGCCCCGCTCCGCCGCCGCCTCGCGCCGCCCGCCCCGGCTCTGACTGACCGCGTTACTCC
CACAGGTGAGCGGGCGGGACGGCCCTTCTCCTCCGGGCTGTAATTAGCGCTTGGTTTAATGACGGCTTGT
TTCTTTTCTGTGGCTGCGTGAAAGCCTTGAGGGGCTCCGGGAGGGCCCTTTGTGCGGGGGGAGCGGCTCG
GGGGGTGCGTGCGTGTGTGTGTGCGTGGGGAGCGCCGCGTGCGGCTCCGCGCTGCCCGGCGGCTGTGAGC
GCTGCGGGCGCGGCGCGGGGCTTTGTGCGCTCCGCAGTGTGCGCGAGGGGAGCGCGGCCGGGGGCGGTGC
CCCGCGGTGCGGGGGGGGCTGCGAGGGGAACAAAGGCTGCGTGCGGGGTGTGTGCGTGGGGGGGTGAGCA
GGGGGTGTGGGCGCGTCGGTCGGGCTGCAACCCCCCCTGCACCCCCCTCCCCGAGTTGCTGAGCACGGCC
CGGCTTCGGGTGCGGGGCTCCGTACGGGGCGTGGCGCGGGGCTCGCCGTGCCGGGCGGGGGGTGGCGGCA
GGTGGGGGTGCCGGGCGGGGCGGGGCCGCCTCGGGCCGGGGRGGGCTCGGGGGRGGGGCGCGGCGGCCCC
CGGAGCGCCGGCGGCTGTCGAGGCGCGGCGAGCCGCAGCCATTGCCTTTTATGGTAATCGTGCGAGAGGG
CGCAGGGACTTCCTTTGTCCCAAATCTGTGCGGAGCCGAAATCTGGGAGGCGCCGCCGCACCCCCTCTAG
CGGGCGCGGGGCGAAGCGGTGCGGCGCCGGCAGGAAGGAAATGGGCGGGGAGGGCCTTCGTGCGTCGCCG
CGCCGCCGTCCCCTTCTCCCTCTCCAGCCTCGGGGCTGTCCGCGGGGGGACGGCTGCCTTCGGGGGGGAC
GGGGCAGGGCGGGGTTCGGCTTCTGGCGTGTGACCGGCGGCTCTAGAGCCTCTGCTAACCATGTTCATGC
CTTCTTCTTTTTCCTACAGCTCCTGGGCAACGTGCTGGTTATTGTGCTGTCTCATCATTTTGGCAAAGAA
TTAGCCACCATGGATTACAAGGATGACGACGATAAGCTCGAGACCATGTATAACATGATGGAGACGGAGC
TGAAGCCGCCGGGCCCGCAGCAAGCTTCGGGGGGCGGCGGCGGAGGAGGCAACGCCACGGCGGCGGCGAC
CGGCGGCAACCAGAAGAACAGCCCGGACCGCGTCAAGAGGCCCATGAACGCCTTCATGGTATGGTCCCGG
GGGCAGCGGCGTAAGATGGCCCAGGAGAACCCCAAGATGCACAACTCGGAGATCAGCAAGCGCCTGGGCG
CGGAGTGGAAACTTTTGTCCGAGACCGAGAAGCGGCCGTTCATCGACGAGGCCAAGCGGCTGCGCGCTCT
GCACATGAAGGAGCACCCGGATTATAAATACCGGCCGCGGCGGAAAACCAAGACGCTCATGAAGAAGGAT
AAGTACACGCTTCCCGGAGGCTTGCTGGCCCCCGGCGGGAACAGCATGGCGAGCGGGGTTGGGGTGGGCG
CCGGCCTGGGTGCGGGCGTGAACCAGCGCATGGACAGCTACGCGCACATGAACGGCTGGAGCAACGGCAG
CTACAGCATGATGCAGGAGCAGCTGGGCTACCCGCAGCACCCGGGCCTCAACGCTCACGGCGCGGCACAG
ATGCAACCGATGCACCGCTACGACGTCAGCGCCCTGCAGTACAACTCCATGACCAGCTCGCAGACCTACA
TGAACGGCTCGCCCACCTACAGCATGTCCTACTCGCAGCAGGGCACCCCCGGTATGGCGCTGGGCTCCAT
GGGCTCTGTGGTCAAGTCCGAGGCCAGCTCCAGCCCCCCCGTGGTTGCCTCTTCCTCCCACTCCAGGGCG
CCCTGCCAGGCCGGGGACCTCCGGGACATGATCAGCATGTACCTCCCCGGCGCCGAGGTGCCGGAGCCCG
CTGCGCCCAGTAGACTGCACATGGCCCAGCACTACCAGAGCGGCCCGGTGCCCGGCACGGCCATTAACGG
CACACTGCCCCTGTCGCACATGTGAGCGGCCGCGAATTCCGCCCCCCCCCCCTCTCCCTCCCCCCCCCCT
AACGTTACTGGCCGAAGCCGCTTGGAATAAGGCCGGTGTGCGTTTGTCTATATGTTATTTTCCACCATAT
TGCCGTCTTTTGGCAATGTGAGGGCCCGGAAACCTGGCCCTGTCTTCTTGACGAGCATTCCTAGGGGTCT
TTCCCCTCTCGCCAAAGGAATGCAAGGTCTGTTGAATGTCGTGAAGGAAGCAGTTCCTCTGGAAGCTTCT
TGAAGACAAACAACGTCTGTAGCGACCCTTTGCAGGCAGCGGAACCCCCCACCTGGCGACAGGTGCCTCT
GCGGCCAAAAGCCACGTGTATAAGATACACCTGCAAAGGCGGCACAACCCCAGTGCCACGTTGTGAGTTG
GATAGTTGTGGAAAGAGTCAAATGGCTCTCCTCAAGCGTATTCAACAAGGGGCTGAAGGATGCCCAGAAG
GTACCCCATTGTATGGGATCTGATCTGGGGCCTCGGTGCACATGCTTTACATGTGTTTAGTCGAGGTTAA
AAAAACGTCTAGGCCCCCCGAACCACGGGGACGTGGTTTTCCTTTGAAAAACACGATGATAATATGGCCA
AGCCTTTGTCTCAAGAAGAATCCACCCTCATTGAAAGAGCAACGGCTACAATCAACAGCATCCCCATCTC
TGAAGACTACAGCGTCGCCAGCGCAGCTCTCTCTAGCGACGGCCGCATCTTCACTGGTGTCAATGTATAT
CATTTTACTGGGGGACCTTGTGCAGAACTCGTGGTGCTGGGCACTGCTGCTGCTGCGGCAGCTGGCAACC
TGACTTGTATCGTCGCGATCGGAAATGAGAACAGGGGCATCTTGAGCCCCTGCGGACGGTGCCGACAGGT
GCTTCTCGATCTGCATCCTGGGATCAAAGCCATAGTGAAGGACAGTGATGGACAGCCGACGGCAGTTGGG
ATTCGTGAATTGCTGCCCTCTGGTTATGTGTGGGAGGGCTAAGAATTCGTCGAGGGACCCAATAACTTCG
TATAGCATACATTATACGAAGTTATACATGTTTAAGGGTTCCGGTTCCACTAGGTACAATTCGATATCAA
GCTTATCGATGATCTAGAGCTCGCTGATCAGCCTCGACTGTGCCTTCTAGTTGCCAGCCATCTGTTGTTT
GCCCCTCCCCCGTGCCTTCCTTGACCCTGGAAGGTGCCACTCCCACTGTCCTTTCCTAATAAAATGAGGA
AATTGCATCGCATTGTCTGAGTAGGTGTCATTCTATTCTGGGGGGTGGGGTGGGGCAGGACAGCAAGGGG
GAGGATTGGGAAGACAATAGCAGGCATGCTGGGGATGCGGTGGGCTCTATGGCTTCTGAGGCGGAAAGAA
CCTGCAGCCCAAGCTTGGCGTAATCATGGTCATAGCTGTTTCCTGTGTGAAATTGTTATCCGCTCACAAT
TCCACACAACATACGAGCCGGAAGCATAAAGTGTAAAGCCTGGGGTGCCTAATGAGTGAGCTAACTCACA
TTAATTGCGTTGCGCTCACTGCCCGCTTTCCAGTCGGGAAACCTGTCGTGCCAGCGGATCCGCATCTCAA
TTAGTCAGCAACCATAGTCCCGCCCCTAACTCCGCCCATCCCGCCCCTAACTCCGCCCAGTTCCGCCCAT
TCTCCGCCCCATGGCTGACTAATTTTTTTTATTTATGCAGAGGCCGAGGCCGCCTCGGCCTCTGAGCTAT
TCCAGAAGTAGTGAGGAGGCTTTTTTGGAGGCCTAGGCTTTTGCAAAAAGCTAACTTGTTTATTGCAGCT
TATAATGGTTACAAATAAAGCAATAGCATCACAAATTTCACAAATAAAGCATTTTTTTCACTGCATTCTA
GTTGTGGTTTGTCCAAACTCATCAATGTATCTTATCATGTCTGGATCCGCTGCATTAATGAATCGGCCAA
CGCGCGGGGAGAGGCGGTTTGCGTATTGGGCGCTCTTCCGCTTCCTCGCTCACTGACTCGCTGCGCTCGG
TCGTTCGGCTGCGGCGAGCGGTATCAGCTCACTCAAAGGCGGTAATACGGTTATCCACAGAATCAGGGGA
TAACGCAGGAAAGAACATGTGAGCAAAAGGCCAGCAAAAGGCCAGGAACCGTAAAAAGGCCGCGTTGCTG
GCGTTTTTCCATAGGCTCCGCCCCCCTGACGAGCATCACAAAAATCGACGCTCAAGTCAGAGGTGGCGAA
ACCCGACAGGACTATAAAGATACCAGGCGTTTCCCCCTGGAAGCTCCCTCGTGCGCTCTCCTGTTCCGAC
CCTGCCGCTTACCGGATACCTGTCCGCCTTTCTCCCTTCGGGAAGCGTGGCGCTTTCTCATAGCTCACGC
TGTAGGTATCTCAGTTCGGTGTAGGTCGTTCGCTCCAAGCTGGGCTGTGTGCACGAACCCCCCGTTCAGC
CCGACCGCTGCGCCTTATCCGGTAACTATCGTCTTGAGTCCAACCCGGTAAGACACGACTTATCGCCACT
GGCAGCAGCCACTGGTAACAGGATTAGCAGAGCGAGGTATGTAGGCGGTGCTACAGAGTTCTTGAAGTGG
TGGCCTAACTACGGCTACACTAGAAGAACAGTATTTGGTATCTGCGCTCTGCTGAAGCCAGTTACCTTCG
GAAAAAGAGTTGGTAGCTCTTGATCCGGCAAACAAACCACCGCTGGTAGCGGTGGTTTTTTTGTTTGCAA
GCAGCAGATTACGCGCAGAAAAAAAGGATCTCAAGAAGATCCTTTGATCTTTTCTACGGGGTCTGACGCT
CAGTGGAACGAAAACTCACGTTAAGGGATTTTGGTCATGAGATTATCAAAAAGGATCTTCACCTAGATCC
TTTTAAATTAAAAATGAAGTTTTAAATCAATCTAAAGTATATATGAGTAAACTTGGTCTGACAGTTACCA
ATGCTTAATCAGTGAGGCACCTATCTCAGCGATCTGTCTATTTCGTTCATCCATAGTTGCCTGACTCCCC
GTCGTGTAGATAACTACGATACGGGAGGGCTTACCATCTGGCCCCAGTGCTGCAATGATACCGCGAGACC
CACGCTCACCGGCTCCAGATTTATCAGCAATAAACCAGCCAGCCGGAAGGGCCGAGCGCAGAAGTGGTCC
TGCAACTTTATCCGCCTCCATCCAGTCTATTAATTGTTGCCGGGAAGCTAGAGTAAGTAGTTCGCCAGTT
AATAGTTTGCGCAACGTTGTTGCCATTGCTACAGGCATCGTGGTGTCACGCTCGTCGTTTGGTATGGCTT
CATTCAGCTCCGGTTCCCAACGATCAAGGCGAGTTACATGATCCCCCATGTTGTGCAAAAAAGCGGTTAG
CTCCTTCGGTCCTCCGATCGTTGTCAGAAGTAAGTTGGCCGCAGTGTTATCACTCATGGTTATGGCAGCA
CTGCATAATTCTCTTACTGTCATGCCATCCGTAAGATGCTTTTCTGTGACTGGTGAGTACTCAACCAAGT
CATTCTGAGAATAGTGTATGCGGCGACCGAGTTGCTCTTGCCCGGCGTCAATACGGGATAATACCGCGCC
ACATAGCAGAACTTTAAAAGTGCTCATCATTGGAAAACGTTCTTCGGGGCGAAAACTCTCAAGGATCTTA
CCGCTGTTGAGATCCAGTTCGATGTAACCCACTCGTGCACCCAACTGATCTTCAGCATCTTTTACTTTCA
CCAGCGTTTCTGGGTGAGCAAAAACAGGAAGGCAAAATGCCGCAAAAAAGGGAATAAGGGCGACACGGAA
ATGTTGAATACTCATACTCTTCCTTTTTCAAT
